Addgene plasmid #127233: pCDNA3.1-V5-PTK2B
Purpose: Eukaryotic expression of PTK2B
Depositing lab: Kai Johnsson. Depositing organization: Swiss Federal Institute of Technology (EPFL). Publication: Exploiting ligand-protein conjugates to monitor ligand-receptor interactions. Haruki H, Gonzalez MR, Johnsson K. PLoS One. 2012;7(5):e37598. doi: 10.1371/journal.pone.0037598. Epub 2012 May 31. PubMed 22701522.
Backbone
  Vector backbone: pCDNA3.1
  Backbone size w/o insert (bp): 5428
  Vector type: Mammalian Expression
  Selectable markers: Neomycin (select with G418)
Growth in bacteria
  Bacterial resistance: Ampicillin, 100 μg/mL
  Growth temperature: 37°C
  Growth strain: DH5alpha
  Copy number: High Copy
Gene/Insert
  Gene/Insert name: PTK2B
  Promoter: CMV
  Tag / fusion protein: V5 (N terminal on insert)
  Cloning method: Unknown
  Sequencing primers: 5′ CMV_Fwd; 3′ BGH_Rev
Terms and licenses: Academic/Nonprofit Terms; Industry Terms: Not Available to Industry
How to cite: pCDNA3.1-V5-PTK2B was a gift from Kai Johnsson (Addgene plasmid # 127233 ; http://n2t.net/addgene:127233 ; RRID:Addgene_127233)
