[The description below was written by a language model from this plasmid's Addgene catalogue record and pLannotate feature annotations shown in this document.]
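Description:
pCDNA3.1-V5-PTK2B is a mammalian expression plasmid of about 8.5 kb, built on the pCDNA3.1 backbone, for producing an N-terminally V5-tagged form of PTK2B in eukaryotic cells. The annotated coding sequence matches the human protein, also known as PYK2, FAK2 or RAFTK. This is a non-receptor protein tyrosine kinase involved in actin cytoskeleton reorganisation, cell polarisation, migration, adhesion and bone remodelling. In bacteria the plasmid replicates from a high-copy ColE1/pUC-type origin and is selected with ampicillin through the β-lactamase gene. An f1 origin is also present, which allows single-stranded DNA to be produced.

Expression is driven by the human cytomegalovirus immediate early enhancer and promoter, and a T7 promoter downstream of it allows in vitro transcription. The open reading frame begins with the V5 epitope, followed by a TEV protease recognition site, so the tag can in principle be cleaved from the expressed protein. The PTK2B coding sequence lies between attB1 and attB2 sites. This suggests that the insert was introduced by Gateway recombination, although the catalogue lists the cloning method as unknown. Transcripts end at the bovine growth hormone polyadenylation signal. A separate cassette, made up of the SV40 early promoter, the neomycin phosphotransferase gene and the SV40 poly(A) signal, allows G418 selection of stably transfected cells. The short HIV-1 LTR, ble, lacI and lac promoter fragments in the feature table are probably backbone remnants or annotation artefacts rather than functional parts.

The construct suits transient or stable expression of PTK2B, with the V5 epitope available for detection or immunoprecipitation. The associated publication concerns monitoring ligand–protein interactions with ligand–protein conjugates.
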