Features (pLannotate 1.2.2; 24 found; start..end, strand, type, name):
     28..80      -  misc_feature   bom (fragment): basis of mobility region from pBR322
    235..614     +  enhancer       CMV enhancer: human cytomegalovirus immediate early enhancer
    615..818     +  promoter       CMV promoter: human cytomegalovirus (CMV) immediate early promoter
    814..847     +  LTR            5' LTR (truncated) (fragment): truncated 5' long terminal repeat (LTR) from HIV-1
    863..881     +  promoter       T7 promoter: promoter for bacteriophage T7 RNA polymerase
    914..955     +  CDS            V5 tag: epitope tag from simian virus 5
    956..976     +  CDS            TEV site: tobacco etch virus (TEV) protease recognition and cleavage site
   1007..1031    +  protein_bind   attB1: mutant version of attB; recombination site for the Gateway® BP reaction BP Clonase™
   1049..4075    +  CDS            PTK2B: FAK2_HUMAN - Also known as FAK2, PYK2, RAFTK. Experimental evidence at protein level: Swiss-Prot protein existence level 1. Non-receptor protein-tyrosine kinase that regulates reorganization of the actin cytoskeleton, cell polarization, cell migration, adhesion, spreading and bone remodeling. Plays a role in the regulation of the humoral immune response, and is required for normal levels of marginal B-cells in the spleen and normal migration of splenic B-cells. Required for normal macrophage polarization and migration towards sites of inflammation. Regulates cytoskeleton rearrangement and cell
   4095..4119    -  protein_bind   attB2: mutant version of attB; recombination site for the Gateway® BP reaction BP Clonase™
   4144..4368    +  polyA_signal   bGH poly(A) signal: bovine growth hormone polyadenylation signal
   4372..4393    +  promoter       SV40 promoter (fragment): SV40 enhancer and early promoter
   4414..4842    +  rep_origin     f1 ori (sequence partly withheld): f1 bacteriophage origin of replication; arrow indicates direction of (+) strand synthesis
   4856..5185    +  promoter       SV40 promoter: SV40 enhancer and early promoter
   5252..6043    +  CDS            neo: KKA2_KLEPN - Also known as kan, nptII. Experimental evidence at protein level: Swiss-Prot protein existence level 1. Resistance to kanamycin, neomycin, paromomycin, ribostamycin, butirosin and gentamicin B. From Klebsiella pneumoniae.
   6067..6225    +  CDS            ble (fragment): BLE_KLEPN - Experimental evidence at protein level: Swiss-Prot protein existence level 1. Binding protein with a strong affinity to the bleomycin family of antibiotics. Binds to CL990; an antimitotic-antibiotic compound. From Klebsiella pneumoniae.
   6220..6341    +  polyA_signal   SV40 poly(A) signal: SV40 polyadenylation signal
   6414..6430    -  protein_bind   lac operator: The lac repressor binds to the lac operator to inhibit transcription in E. coli. This inhibition can be relieved by adding lactose or isopropyl-β-D-thiogalactopyranoside (IPTG). lac repressor encoded by lacI
   6438..6468    -  promoter       lac promoter: promoter for the E. coli lac operon
   6483..6504    -  protein_bind   CAP binding site: CAP binding activates transcription in the presence of cAMP. E. coli catabolite activator protein
   6517..6609    -  CDS            lacI (fragment): lac repressor; lacI; The lac repressor binds to the lac operator to inhibit transcription in E. coli. This inhibition can be relieved by adding lactose or isopropyl-β-D-thiogalactopyranoside (IPTG).
   6792..7380    -  rep_origin     ori: high-copy-number ColE1/pMB1/pBR322/pUC origin of replication
   7551..8411    -  CDS            AmpR: β-lactamase; bla; confers resistance to ampicillin, carbenicillin, and related antibiotics
   8412..8516    -  promoter       AmpR promoter: bla
>Addgene plasmid #127233 | pCDNA3.1-V5-PTK2B | addgene full sequence | sequence record 246999 | Addgene NGS Result
GACGGATCGGGAGATCTCCCGATCCCCTATGGTGCACTCTCAGTACAATCTGCTCTGATGCCGCATAGTT
AAGCCAGTATCTGCTCCCTGCTTGTGTGTTGGAGGTCGCTGAGTAGTGCGCGAGCAAAATTTAAGCTACA
ACAAGGCAAGGCTTGACCGACAATTGCATGAAGAATCTGCTTAGGGTTAGGCGTTTTGCGCTGCTTCGCG
ATGTACGGGCCAGATATACGCGTTGACATTGATTATTGACTAGTTATTAATAGTAATCAATTACGGGGTC
ATTAGTTCATAGCCCATATATGGAGTTCCGCGTTACATAACTTACGGTAAATGGCCCGCCTGGCTGACCG
CCCAACGACCCCCGCCCATTGACGTCAATAATGACGTATGTTCCCATAGTAACGCCAATAGGGACTTTCC
ATTGACGTCAATGGGTGGAGTATTTACGGTAAACTGCCCACTTGGCAGTACATCAAGTGTATCATATGCC
AAGTACGCCCCCTATTGACGTCAATGACGGTAAATGGCCCGCCTGGCATTATGCCCAGTACATGACCTTA
TGGGACTTTCCTACTTGGCAGTACATCTACGTATTAGTCATCGCTATTACCATGGTGATGCGGTTTTGGC
AGTACATCAATGGGCGTGGATAGCGGTTTGACTCACGGGGATTTCCAAGTCTCCACCCCATTGACGTCAA
TGGGAGTTTGTTTTGGCACCAAAATCAACGGGACTTTCCAAAATGTCGTAACAACTCCGCCCCATTGACG
CAAATGGGCGGTAGGCGTGTACGGTGGGAGGTCTATATAAGCAGAGCTCTCTGGCTAACTAGAGAACCCA
CTGCTTACTGGCTTATCGAAATTAATACGACTCACTATAGGGAGACCCAAGCTGGCTAGTTAAGCTTACC
ATGGGTAAGCCTATCCCTAACCCTCTCCTCGGTCTCGATTCTACGGAAAACCTGTATTTTCAGGGCCCGG
ATCCGTCGACGAATTCTGCAGATATCACAAGTTTGTACAAAAAAGCAGGCTTGGAAGGAGTTCGAACCAT
GTCTGGGGTGTCCGAGCCCCTGAGTCGAGTAAAGTTGGGCACGTTACGCCGGCCTGAAGGCCCTGCAGAG
CCCATGGTGGTGGTACCAGTAGATGTGGAAAAGGAGGACGTGCGTATCCTCAAGGTCTGCTTCTATAGCA
ACAGCTTCAATCCTGGGAAAAACTTCAAACTGGTCAAATGCACTGTCCAGACGGAGATCCGGGAGATCAT
CACCTCCATCCTGCTGAGCGGGCGGATCGGGCCCAACATCCGGTTGGCTGAGTGCTATGGGCTGAGGCTG
AAGCACATGAAGTCCGATGAGATCCACTGGCTGCACCCACAGATGACAGTGGGTGAGGTGCAGGACAAGT
ATGAGTGTCTGCACGTGGAAGCCGAGTGGAGGTATGACCTTCAAATCCGCTACTTGCCAGAAGACTTCAT
GGAGAGCCTGAAGGAGGACAGGACCACGCTGCTCTATTTTTACCAACAGCTCCGGAACGACTACATGCAG
CGCTACGCCAGCAAGGTCAGCGAGGGCATGGCCCTGCAGCTGGGCTGCCTGGAGCTCAGGCGGTTCTTCA
AGGATATGCCCCACAATGCACTTGACAAGAAGTCCAACTTCGAGCTCCTAGAAAAGGAAGTGGGGCTGGA
CTTGTTTTTCCCAAAGCAGATGCAGGAGAACTTAAAGCCCAAACAGTTCCGGAAGATGATCCAGCAGACC
TTCCAGCAGTACGCCTCGCTCAGGGAGGAGGAGTGCGTCATGAAGTTCTTCAACACTCTCGCCGGCTTCG
CCAACATCGACCAGGAGACCTACCGCTGTGAACTCATTCAAGGATGGAACATTACTGTGGACCTGGTCAT
TGGCCCTAAAGGGATCCGCCAGCTGACTAGTCAGGACGCAAAGCCCACCTGCCTGGCCGAGTTCAAGCAG
ATCAGGTCCATCAGGTGCCTCCCGCTGGAGGAGGGCCAGGCAGTACTTCAGCTGGGCATTGAAGGTGCCC
CCCAGGCCTTGTCCATCAAAACCTCATCCCTAGCAGAGGCTGAGAACATGGCTGACCTCATAGACGGCTA
CTGCCGGCTGCAGGGTGAGCACCAAGGCTCTCTCATCATCCATCCTAGGAAAGATGGTGAGAAGCGGAAC
AGCCTGCCCCAGATCCCCATGCTAAACCTGGAGGCCCGGCGGTCCCACCTCTCAGAGAGCTGCAGCATAG
AGTCAGACATCTACGCAGAGATTCCCGACGAAACCCTGCGAAGGCCCGGAGGTCCACAGTATGGCATTGC
CCGTGAAGATGTGGTCCTGAATCGTATTCTTGGGGAAGGCTTTTTTGGGGAGGTCTATGAAGGTGTCTAC
ACAAATCATAAAGGGGAGAAAATCAATGTAGCTGTCAAGACCTGCAAGAAAGACTGCACTCTGGACAACA
AGGAGAAGTTCATGAGCGAGGCAGTGATCATGAAGAACCTCGACCACCCGCACATCGTGAAGCTGATCGG
CATCATTGAAGAGGAGCCCACCTGGATCATCATGGAATTGTATCCCTATGGGGAGCTGGGCCACTACCTG
GAGCGGAACAAGAACTCCCTGAAGGTGCTCACCCTCGTGCTGTACTCACTGCAGATATGCAAAGCCATGG
CCTACCTGGAGAGCATCAACTGCGTGCACAGGGACATTGCTGTCCGGAACATCCTGGTGGCCTCCCCTGA
GTGTGTGAAGCTGGGGGACTTTGGTCTTTCCCGGTACATTGAGGACGAGGACTATTACAAAGCCTCTGTG
ACTCGTCTCCCCATCAAATGGATGTCCCCAGAGTCCATTAACTTCCGACGCTTCACGACAGCCAGTGACG
TCTGGATGTTCGCCGTGTGCATGTGGGAGATCCTGAGCTTTGGGAAGCAGCCCTTCTTCTGGCTGGAGAA
CAAGGATGTCATCGGGGTGCTGGAGAAAGGAGACCGGCTGCCCAAGCCTGATCTCTGTCCACCGGTCCTT
TATACCCTCATGACCCGCTGCTGGGACTACGACCCCAGTGACCGGCCCCGCTTCACCGAGCTGGTGTGCA
GCCTCAGTGACGTTTATCAGATGGAGAAGGACATTGCCATGGAGCAAGAGAGGAATGCTCGCTACCGAAC
CCCCAAAATCTTGGAGCCCACAGCCTTCCAGGAACCCCCACCCAAGCCCAGCCGACCTAAGTACAGACCC
CCTCCGCAAACCAACCTCCTGGCTCCAAAGCTGCAGTTCCAGGTTCCTGAGGGTCTGTGTGCCAGCTCTC
CTACGCTCACCAGCCCTATGGAGTATCCATCTCCCGTTAACTCACTGCACACCCCACCTCTCCACCGGCA
CAATGTCTTCAAACGCCACAGCATGCGGGAGGAGGACTTCATCCAACCCAGCAGCCGAGAAGAGGCCCAG
CAGCTGTGGGAGGCTGAAAAGGTCAAAATGCGGCAAATCCTGGACAAACAGCAGAAGCAGATGGTGGAGG
ACTACCAGTGGCTCAGGCAGGAGGAGAAGTCCCTGGACCCCATGGTTTATATGAATGATAAGTCCCCATT
GACGCCAGAGAAGGAGGTCGGCTACCTGGAGTTCACAGGGCCCCCACAGAAGCCCCCGAGGCTGGGCGCA
CAGTCCATCCAGCCCACAGCTAACCTGGACCGGACCGATGACCTGGTGTACCTCAATGTCATGGAGCTGG
TGCGGGCCGTGCTGGAGCTCAAGAATGAGCTCTGTCAGCTGCCCCCCGAGGGCTACGTGGTGGTGGTGAA
GAATGTGGGGCTGACCCTGCGGAAGCTCATCGGGAGCGTGGATGATCTCCTGCCTTCCTTGCCGTCATCT
TCACGGACAGAGATCGAGGGCACCCAGAAACTGCTCAACAAAGACCTGGCAGAGCTCATCAACAAGATGC
GGCTGGCGCAGCAGAACGCCGTGACCTCCCTGAGTGAGGAGTGCAAGAGGCAGATGCTGACGGCTTCACA
CACCCTGGCTGTGGACGCCAAGAACCTGCTCGACGCTGTGGACCAGGCCAAGGTTCTGGCCAATCTGGCC
CACCCACCTGCAGAGTAGCTCGAGTGCGGCCGCAACCCAGCTTTCTTGTACAAAGTGGTGATAAACCCGC
TGATCAGCCTCGACTGTGCCTTCTAGTTGCCAGCCATCTGTTGTTTGCCCCTCCCCCGTGCCTTCCTTGA
CCCTGGAAGGTGCCACTCCCACTGTCCTTTCCTAATAAAATGAGGAAATTGCATCGCATTGTCTGAGTAG
GTGTCATTCTATTCTGGGGGGTGGGGTGGGGCAGGACAGCAAGGGGGAGGATTGGGAAGACAATAGCAGG
CATGCTGGGGATGCGGTGGGCTCTATGGCTTCTGAGGCGGAAAGAACCAGCTGGGGCTCTAGGGGGTATC
CCC
[124 nt withheld, positions 4414-4537]
C
[91 nt withheld, positions 4539-4629]
A
[49 nt withheld, positions 4631-4679]
CCTTTGACGTTGGAGTCCACGTTCTTT
[37 nt withheld, positions 4707-4743]
ACCCTATCTCGGTCTATTCTTTTGATTTATAAGGGATTTTGCCGATTTCGGCCTATTGGTTAAAAAATGA
GCTGATTTAACAAAAATTTAACGCGAATTAATTCTGTGGAATGTGTGTCAGTTAGGGTGTGGAAAGTCCC
CAGGCTCCCCAGCAGGCAGAAGTATGCAAAGCATGCATCTCAATTAGTCAGCAACCAGGTGTGGAAAGTC
CCCAGGCTCCCCAGCAGGCAGAAGTATGCAAAGCATGCATCTCAATTAGTCAGCAACCATAGTCCCGCCC
CTAACTCCGCCCATCCCGCCCCTAACTCCGCCCAGTTCCGCCCATTCTCCGCCCCATGGCTGACTAATTT
TTTTTATTTATGCAGAGGCCGAGGCCGCCTCTGCCTCTGAGCTATTCCAGAAGTAGTGAGGAGGCTTTTT
TGGAGGCCTAGGCTTTTGCAAAAAGCTCCCGGGAGCTTGTATATCCATTTTCGGATCTGATCAAGAGACA
GGATGAGGATCGTTTCGCATGATTGAACAAGATGGATTGCACGCAGGTTCTCCGGCCGCTTGGGTGGAGA
GGCTATTCGGCTATGACTGGGCACAACAGACAATCGGCTGCTCTGATGCCGCCGTGTTCCGGCTGTCAGC
GCAGGGGCGCCCGGTTCTTTTTGTCAAGACCGACCTGTCCGGTGCCCTGAATGAACTGCAGGACGAGGCA
GCGCGGCTATCGTGGCTGGCCACGACGGGCGTTCCTTGCGCAGCTGTGCTCGACGTTGTCACTGAAGCGG
GAAGGGACTGGCTGCTATTGGGCGAAGTGCCGGGGCAGGATCTCCTGTCATCTCACCTTGCTCCTGCCGA
GAAAGTATCCATCATGGCTGATGCAATGCGGCGGCTGCATACGCTTGATCCGGCTACCTGCCCATTCGAC
CACCAAGCGAAACATCGCATCGAGCGAGCACGTACTCGGATGGAAGCCGGTCTTGTCGATCAGGATGATC
TGGACGAAGAGCATCAGGGGCTCGCGCCAGCCGAACTGTTCGCCAGGCTCAAGGCGCGCATGCCCGACGG
CGAGGATCTCGTCGTGACCCATGGCGATGCCTGCTTGCCGAATATCATGGTGGAAAATGGCCGCTTTTCT
GGATTCATCGACTGTGGCCGGCTGGGTGTGGCGGACCGCTATCAGGACATAGCGTTGGCTACCCGTGATA
TTGCTGAAGAGCTTGGCGGCGAATGGGCTGACCGCTTCCTCGTGCTTTACGGTATCGCCGCTCCCGATTC
GCAGCGCATCGCCTTCTATCGCCTTCTTGACGAGTTCTTCTGAGCGGGACTCTGGGGTTCGAAATGACCG
ACCAAGCGACGCCCAACCTGCCATCACGAGATTTCGATTCCACCGCCGCCTTCTATGAAAGGTTGGGCTT
CGGAATCGTTTTCCGGGACGCCGGCTGGATGATCCTCCAGCGCGGGGATCTCATGCTGGAGTTCTTCGCC
CACCCCAACTTGTTTATTGCAGCTTATAATGGTTACAAATAAAGCAATAGCATCACAAATTTCACAAATA
AAGCATTTTTTTCACTGCATTCTAGTTGTGGTTTGTCCAAACTCATCAATGTATCTTATCATGTCTGTAT
ACCGTCGACCTCTAGCTAGAGCTTGGCGTAATCATGGTCATAGCTGTTTCCTGTGTGAAATTGTTATCCG
CTCACAATTCCACACAACATACGAGCCGGAAGCATAAAGTGTAAAGCCTGGGGTGCCTAATGAGTGAGCT
AACTCACATTAATTGCGTTGCGCTCACTGCCCGCTTTCCAGTCGGGAAACCTGTCGTGCCAGCTGCATTA
ATGAATCGGCCAACGCGCGGGGAGAGGCGGTTTGCGTATTGGGCGCTCTTCCGCTTCCTCGCTCACTGAC
TCGCTGCGCTCGGTCGTTCGGCTGCGGCGAGCGGTATCAGCTCACTCAAAGGCGGTAATACGGTTATCCA
CAGAATCAGGGGATAACGCAGGAAAGAACATGTGAGCAAAAGGCCAGCAAAAGGCCAGGAACCGTAAAAA
GGCCGCGTTGCTGGCGTTTTTCCATAGGCTCCGCCCCCCTGACGAGCATCACAAAAATCGACGCTCAAGT
CAGAGGTGGCGAAACCCGACAGGACTATAAAGATACCAGGCGTTTCCCCCTGGAAGCTCCCTCGTGCGCT
CTCCTGTTCCGACCCTGCCGCTTACCGGATACCTGTCCGCCTTTCTCCCTTCGGGAAGCGTGGCGCTTTC
TCATAGCTCACGCTGTAGGTATCTCAGTTCGGTGTAGGTCGTTCGCTCCAAGCTGGGCTGTGTGCACGAA
CCCCCCGTTCAGCCCGACCGCTGCGCCTTATCCGGTAACTATCGTCTTGAGTCCAACCCGGTAAGACACG
ACTTATCGCCACTGGCAGCAGCCACTGGTAACAGGATTAGCAGAGCGAGGTATGTAGGCGGTGCTACAGA
GTTCTTGAAGTGGTGGCCTAACTACGGCTACACTAGAAGAACAGTATTTGGTATCTGCGCTCTGCTGAAG
CCAGTTACCTTCGGAAAAAGAGTTGGTAGCTCTTGATCCGGCAAACAAACCACCGCTGGTAGCGGTGGTT
TTTTTGTTTGCAAGCAGCAGATTACGCGCAGAAAAAAAGGATCTCAAGAAGATCCTTTGATCTTTTCTAC
GGGGTCTGACGCTCAGTGGAACGAAAACTCACGTTAAGGGATTTTGGTCATGAGATTATCAAAAAGGATC
TTCACCTAGATCCTTTTAAATTAAAAATGAAGTTTTAAATCAATCTAAAGTATATATGAGTAAACTTGGT
CTGACAGTTACCAATGCTTAATCAGTGAGGCACCTATCTCAGCGATCTGTCTATTTCGTTCATCCATAGT
TGCCTGACTCCCCGTCGTGTAGATAACTACGATACGGGAGGGCTTACCATCTGGCCCCAGTGCTGCAATG
ATACCGCGAGACCCACGCTCACCGGCTCCAGATTTATCAGCAATAAACCAGCCAGCCGGAAGGGCCGAGC
GCAGAAGTGGTCCTGCAACTTTATCCGCCTCCATCCAGTCTATTAATTGTTGCCGGGAAGCTAGAGTAAG
TAGTTCGCCAGTTAATAGTTTGCGCAACGTTGTTGCCATTGCTACAGGCATCGTGGTGTCACGCTCGTCG
TTTGGTATGGCTTCATTCAGCTCCGGTTCCCAACGATCAAGGCGAGTTACATGATCCCCCATGTTGTGCA
AAAAAGCGGTTAGCTCCTTCGGTCCTCCGATCGTTGTCAGAAGTAAGTTGGCCGCAGTGTTATCACTCAT
GGTTATGGCAGCACTGCATAATTCTCTTACTGTCATGCCATCCGTAAGATGCTTTTCTGTGACTGGTGAG
TACTCAACCAAGTCATTCTGAGAATAGTGTATGCGGCGACCGAGTTGCTCTTGCCCGGCGTCAATACGGG
ATAATACCGCGCCACATAGCAGAACTTTAAAAGTGCTCATCATTGGAAAACGTTCTTCGGGGCGAAAACT
CTCAAGGATCTTACCGCTGTTGAGATCCAGTTCGATGTAACCCACTCGTGCACCCAACTGATCTTCAGCA
TCTTTTACTTTCACCAGCGTTTCTGGGTGAGCAAAAACAGGAAGGCAAAATGCCGCAAAAAAGGGAATAA
GGGCGACACGGAAATGTTGAATACTCATACTCTTCCTTTTTCAATATTATTGAAGCATTTATCAGGGTTA
TTGTCTCATGAGCGGATACATATTTGAATGTATTTAGAAAAATAAACAAATAGGGGTTCCGCGCACATTT
CCCCGAAAAGTGCCACCTGACGTC
